Addgene plasmid #22219: pcDNA3.1V5-His Snk/Plk2 T239A
Depositing lab: Wafik El-Deiry. Publication: Silencing of the novel p53 target gene Snk/Plk2 leads to mitotic catastrophe in paclitaxel (taxol)-exposed cells. Burns TF, Fei P, Scata KA, Dicker DT, El-Deiry WS. Mol Cell Biol. 2003 Aug . 23(16):5556-71. 10.1128/MCB.23.16.5556-5571.2003 PubMed 12897130.
Backbone
  Vector backbone: pcDNA3.1/V5-His
  Backbone manufacturer: Invitrogen
  Backbone size w/o insert (bp): 5500
  Vector type: Mammalian Expression
  Selectable markers: Neomycin (select with G418)
Growth in bacteria
  Bacterial resistance: Ampicillin, 100 μg/mL
  Growth temperature: 37°C
  Growth strain: DH5alpha
  Copy number: High Copy
Gene/Insert
  Gene/Insert name: Snk/Plk2 (alt names: Snk; Plk2)
  Species: H. sapiens (human)
  Mutation: single amino acid substitution mutant, threonine 239 to alanine
  Entrez Gene: PLK2 (a.k.a. SNK, hPlk2, hSNK)
  Cloning method: Restriction Enzyme; 5′ cloning site BamHI (not destroyed); 3′ cloning site XhoI (not destroyed)
  Sequencing primers: 5′ CMV-F
Terms and licenses: Academic/Nonprofit Terms; Industry Terms: Not Available to Industry
Depositor comments: Human Snk/Plk2 was amplified from a human fetal brain cDNA library (Clontech) using PFU Turbo (Invitrogen) using the following primers: 5' CGC GGA TCC GCG ACC ATG GAG CTT TTG 3' and 5' CCG CTC GAG GTT ACA TCT TTG TAA GAG CAT 3'.
How to cite: pcDNA3.1V5-His Snk/Plk2 T239A was a gift from Wafik El-Deiry (Addgene plasmid # 22219 ; http://n2t.net/addgene:22219 ; RRID:Addgene_22219)
