[The description below was written by a language model from this plasmid's Addgene catalogue record.]
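Description:
pcDNA3.1V5-His Snk/Plk2 T239A is a mammalian expression plasmid built on the commercial pcDNA3.1/V5-His backbone (about 5.5 kb without insert). It is maintained in E. coli as a high-copy plasmid under ampicillin selection, and it carries a neomycin resistance marker so that transfected mammalian cells can be selected with G418 to obtain stable lines. The record does not explicitly list the promoter, but the use of a CMV forward sequencing primer fits the CMV immediate-early promoter that normally drives expression in this vector family.

The insert is the human PLK2 coding sequence (also known as Snk, a polo-like serine/threonine kinase), amplified from a human fetal brain cDNA library and cloned between BamHI and XhoI sites, both of which remain intact. It carries a single amino acid substitution, threonine 239 to alanine. The record does not describe the functional consequence of this change, although replacing a threonine with alanine is a common way to remove a potential phosphorylation site. The backbone name indicates that C-terminal V5 epitope and polyhistidine tags are available downstream of the cloning site for detection and purification. The record does not list a tag on the insert, so in-frame fusion should be confirmed from the sequence.

The associated work identified Snk/Plk2 as a p53 target gene whose silencing leads to mitotic catastrophe in paclitaxel-treated cells. This construct is therefore suited to transient or stable expression of the T239A mutant in mammalian cells, for comparison with wild-type Plk2 in studies of kinase regulation, cell-cycle checkpoints and drug response.
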