>Addgene plasmid #22219 | pcDNA3.1V5-His Snk/Plk2 T239A | addgene partial sequence | sequence record 52276 | CMV-F 5'-CGCAAATGGGCGGTAGGCGTG-3'
GAGCTCTCTGGCTAACTAGAGAACCCACTGCTTACTGGCTTATCGAAATTAATACGACTCACTATAGGGA
GACCCAAGCTGGCTAGTTAAGCTTGGTACCGAGCTCGGATCCGCGACCATGGAGCTTTTGCGGACTATCA
CCTACCAGCCAGCCGCCAGCACCAAAATGTGCGAGCAGGCGCTGGGCAAGGGTTGCGGAGCGGACTCGAA
GAAGAAGCGGCCGCCGCAGCCCCCCGAGGAATCGCAGCCACCTCAGTCCCAGGCGCAAGTGCCCCCGGCG
GCCCCTCACCACCATCACCACCATTCGCACTCGGGGCCGGAGATCTCGCGGATTATCGTCGACCCCACGA
CTGGGAAGCGCTACTGCCGGGGCAAAGTGCTGGGAAAGGGTGGCTTTGCAAAATGTTACGAGATGACAGA
TTTGACAAATAACAAAGTCTACGCCGCAAAAATTATTCCTCACAGCAGAGTAGCTAAACCTCATCAAAGG
GAAAAGATTGACAAAGAAATAGAGCTTCACAGAATTCTTCATCATAAGCATGTAGTGCAGTTTTACCACT
ACTTCGAGGACAAAGAAAACATTTACATTCTCTTGGAATACTGCAGTAGAAGGTCAATGGCTCATATTTT
GAAAGCAAGAAAGGTGTTGACAGAGCCAGAAGTTCGATACTACCTCAGGCAGATTGTGTCTGGACTGAAA
TACCTTCATGAACAAGAAATCTTGCACAGAGATCTCAAACTAGGGAACTTTTTTATTAATGAAGCCATGG
AACTAAAAGTTGGGGACTTCGGTCTGGCAGCCAGGCTAGAACCCTTGGAACACAGAAGGAGAGCGATATG
TGGTACCCCAAATTATCTCTCTCCTGA
